>Addgene plasmid #60415 | pLL7.0: tgRFPt-SSPB WT | addgene full sequence | sequence record 254723 | Addgene NGS Result
GTCGACGGATCGGGAGATCTCCCGATCCCCTATGGTGCACTCTCAGTACAATCTGCTCTGATGCCGCATA
GTTAAGCCAGTATCTGCTCCCTGCTTGTGTGTTGGAGGTCGCTGAGTAGTGCGCGAGCAAAATTTAAGCT
ACAACAAGGCAAGGCTTGACCGACAATTGCATGAAGAATCTGCTTAGGGTTAGGCGTTTTGCGCTGCTTC
GCGATGTACGGGCCAGATATACGCGTTGACATTGATTATTGACTAGTTATTAATAGTAATCAATTACGGG
GTCATTAGTTCATAGCCCATATATGGAGTTCCGCGTTACATAACTTACGGTAAATGGCCCGCCTGGCTGA
CCGCCCAACGACCCCCGCCCATTGACGTCAATAATGACGTATGTTCCCATAGTAACGCCAATAGGGACTT
TCCATTGACGTCAATGGGTGGAGTATTTACGGTAAACTGCCCACTTGGCAGTACATCAAGTGTATCATAT
GCCAAGTACGCCCCCTATTGACGTCAATGACGGTAAATGGCCCGCCTGGCATTATGCCCAGTACATGACC
TTATGGGACTTTCCTACTTGGCAGTACATCTACGTATTAGTCATCGCTATTACCATGGTGATGCGGTTTT
GGCAGTACATCAATGGGCGTGGATAGCGGTTTGACTCACGGGGATTTCCAAGTCTCCACCCCATTGACGT
CAATGGGAGTTTGTTTTGGCACCAAAATCAACGGGACTTTCCAAAATGTCGTAACAACTCCGCCCCATTG
ACGCAAATGGGCGGTAGGCGTGTACGGTGGGAGGTCTATATAAGCAGCGCGTTTTGCCTGTACTGGGTCT
CTCTGGTTAGACCAGATCTGAGCCTGGGAGCTCTCTGGCTAACTAGGGAACCCACTGCTTAAGCCTCAAT
AAAGCTTGCCTTGAGTGCTTCAAGTAGTGTGTGCCCGTCTGTTGTGTGACTCTGGTAACTAGAGATCCCT
CAGACCCTTTTAGTCAGTGTGGAAAATCTCTAGCAGTGGCGCCCGAACAGGGACTTGAAAGCGAAAGGGA
AACCAGAGGAGCTCTCTCGACGCAGGACTCGGCTTGCTGAAGCGCGCACGGCAAGAGGCGAGGGGCGGCG
ACTGGTGAGTACGCCAAAAATTTTGACTAGCGGAGGCTAGAAGGAGAGAGATGGGTGCGAGAGCGTCAGT
ATTAAGCGGGGGAGAATTAGATCGCGATGGGAAAAAATTCGGTTAAGGCCAGGGGGAAAGAAAAAATATA
AATTAAAACATATAGTATGGGCAAGCAGGGAGCTAGAACGATTCGCAGTTAATCCTGGCCTGTTAGAAAC
ATCAGAAGGCTGTAGACAAATACTGGGACAGCTACAACCATCCCTTCAGACAGGATCAGAAGAACTTAGA
TCATTATATAATACAGTAGCAACCCTCTATTGTGTGCATCAAAGGATAGAGATAAAAGACACCAAGGAAG
CTTTAGACAAGATAGAGGAAGAGCAAAACAAAAGTAAGACCACCGCACAGCAAGCGGCCGGCCGCTGATC
TTCAGACCTGGAGGAGGAGATATGAGGGACAATTGGAGAAGTGAATTATATAAATATAAAGTAGTAAAAA
TTGAACCATTAGGAGTAGCACCCACCAAGGCAAAGAGAAGAGTGGTGCAGAGAGAAAAAAGAGCAGTGGG
AATAGGAGCTTTGTTCCTTGGGTTCTTGGGAGCAGCAGGAAGCACTATGGGCGCAGCGTCAATGACGCTG
ACGGTACAGGCCAGACAATTATTGTCTGGTATAGTGCAGCAGCAGAACAATTTGCTGAGGGCTATTGAGG
CGCAACAGCATCTGTTGCAACTCACAGTCTGGGGCATCAAGCAGCTCCAGGCAAGAATCCTGGCTGTGGA
AAGATACCTAAAGGATCAACAGCTCCTGGGGATTTGGGGTTGCTCTGGAAAACTCATTTGCACCACTGCT
GTGCCTTGGAATGCTAGTTGGAGTAATAAATCTCTGGAACAGATTTGGAATCACACGACCTGGATGGAGT
GGGACAGAGAAATTAACAATTACACAAGCTTAATACACTCCTTAATTGAAGAATCGCAAAACCAGCAAGA
AAAGAATGAACAAGAATTATTGGAATTAGATAAATGGGCAAGTTTGTGGAATTGGTTTAACATAACAAAT
TGGCTGTGGTATATAAAATTATTCATAATGATAGTAGGAGGCTTGGTAGGTTTAAGAATAGTTTTTGCTG
TACTTTCTATAGTGAATAGAGTTAGGCAGGGATATTCACCATTATCGTTTCAGACCCACCTCCCAACCCC
GAGGGGACCCGACAGGCCCGAAGGAATAGAAGAAGAAGGTGGAGAGAGAGACAGAGACAGATCCATTCGA
TTAGTGAACGGATCGGCACTGCGTGCGCCAATTCTGCAGACAAATGGCAGTATTCATCCACAATTTTAAA
AGAAAAGGGGGGATTGGGGGGTACAGTGCAGGGGAAAGAATAGTAGACATAATAGCAACAGACATACAAA
CTAAAGAATTACAAAAACAAATTACAAAAATTCAAAATTTTCGGGTTTATTACAGGGACAGCAGAGATCC
AGTTTGGTTAGTACCGCGCTCTAGAGATCCGACGCGCCATCTCTAGGCCCGCGCCGGCCCCCTCGCACAG
ACTTGTGGGAGAAGCTCGGCTACTCCCCTGCCCCGGTTAATTTGCATATAATATTTCCTAGTAACTATAG
AGGCTTAATGTGCGATAAAAGACAGATAATCTGTTCTTTTTAATACTAGCTACATTTTACATGATAGGCT
TGGATTTCTATAAGAGATACAAATACTAAATTATTATTTTAAAAAACAGCACAAAAGGAAACTCACCCTA
ACTGTAAAGTAATTGTGTGTTTTGAGACTATAAATATCCCTTGGAGAAAAGCCTTGTTAACGCGCGGTGA
CCCTCGAGGTCGACGGTATCGATAAGCTCGCTTCACGAGATTCCAGCAGGTCGAGGGACCTAATAACTTC
GTATAGCATACATTATACGAAGTTATATTAAGGGTTCCAAGCTTAAGCGGCCGCGTGGATAACCGTATTA
CCGCCATGCATTAGTTATTAATAGTAATCAATTACGGGGTCATTAGTTCATAGCCCATATATGGAGTTCC
GCGTTACATAACTTACGGTAAATGGCCCGCCTGGCTGACCGCCCAACGACCCCCGCCCATTGACGTCAAT
AATGACGTATGTTCCCATAGTAACGCCAATAGGGACTTTCCATTGACGTCAATGGGTGGAGTATTTACGG
TAAACTGCCCACTTGGCAGTACATCAAGTGTATCATATGCCAAGTACGCCCCCTATTGACGTCAATGACG
GTAAATGGCCCGCCTGGCATTATGCCCAGTACATGACCTTATGGGACTTTCCTACTTGGCAGTACATCTA
CGTATTAGTCATCGCTATTACCATGGTGATGCGGTTTTGGCAGTACATCAATGGGCGTGGATAGCGGTTT
GACTCACGGGGATTTCCAAGTCTCCACCCCATTGACGTCAATGGGAGTTTGTTTTGGCACCAAAATCAAC
GGGACTTTCCAAAATGTCGTAACAACTCCGCCCCATTGACGCAAATGGGCGGTAGGCGTGTACGGTGGGA
GGTCTATATAAGCAGAGCTGGTTTAGTGAACCGTCAGATCCGCTAGAATTGACCGGTCGCCACCATGGTG
TCTAAGGGCGAAGAGCTGATTAAGGAGAACATGCACATGAAGCTGTACATGGAGGGCACCGTGAACAACC
ACCACTTCAAGTGCACATCCGAGGGCGAAGGCAAGCCCTACGAGGGCACCCAGACCATGAGAATCAAGGT
GGTCGAGGGCGGCCCTCTCCCCTTCGCCTTCGACATCCTGGCTACCAGCTTCATGTACGGCAGCAGAACC
TTCATCAACCACACCCAGGGCATCCCCGACTTCTTTAAGCAGTCCTTCCCTGAGGGCTTCACATGGGAGA
GAGTCACCACATACGAAGACGGGGGCGTGCTGACCGCTACCCAGGACACCAGCCTCCAGGACGGCTGCCT
CATCTACAACGTCAAGATCAGAGGGGTGAACTTCCCATCCAACGGCCCTGTGATGCAGAAGAAAACACTC
GGCTGGGAGGCCAACACCGAGATGCTGTACCCCGCTGACGGCGGCCTGGAAGGCAGAACCGACATGGCCC
TGAAGCTCGTGGGCGGGGGCCACCTGATCTGCAACTTCAAGACCACATACAGATCCAAGAAACCCGCTAA
GAACCTCAAGATGCCCGGCGTCTACTATGTGGACCACAGACTGGAAAGAATCAAGGAGGCCGACAAAGAG
ACCTACGTCGAGCAGCACGAGGTGGCTGTGGCCAGATACTGCGACCTCCCTAGCAAACTGGGGCACAAAC
TTAATGGCATGGACGAGCTGTACAAGTCCGGACTCAGATCTCGAGCTCAAGCTTCGAACGAATTCGGCAT
TGATCTGAGCGGCCTGACCCTGCAGGAATTCAGCTCCCCGAAACGCCCTAAGCTGCTGCGTGAATATTAC
GATTGGCTGGTTGATAACAGCTTTACCCCATATCTGGTGGTGGATGCCACATACCTGGGCGTGAACGTGC
CCGTGGAGTATGTGAAAGACGGTCAGATCGTGCTGAATCTGTCTGCAAGTGCGACCGGCAACCTGCAACT
GACAAATGATTTTATCCAGTTCAACGCCCGCTTTAAGGGCGTGTCTCGTGAACTGTATATCCCGATGGGT
GCCGCTCTGGCCATTTACGCTCGCGAGAACGGCGATGGTGTGATGTTCGAACCAGAAGAAATCTATGACG
AGCTGAATATTGGTTAAGGATCCACCGGATCAAGATAACCTGCAGGCAATTCGTCGAGGGACCTAATAAC
TTCGTATAGCATACATTATACGAAGTTATACATGTTTAAGGGTTCCGGTTCCACTAGGTACAATTCGATA
TCAAGCTTATCGATAATCAACCTCTGGATTACAAAATTTGTGAAAGATTGACTGGTATTCTTAACTATGT
TGCTCCTTTTACGCTATGTGGATACGCTGCTTTAATGCCTTTGTATCATGCTATTGCTTCCCGTATGGCT
TTCATTTTCTCCTCCTTGTATAAATCCTGGTTGCTGTCTCTTTATGAGGAGTTGTGGCCCGTTGTCAGGC
AACGTGGCGTGGTGTGCACTGTGTTTGCTGACGCAACCCCCACTGGTTGGGGCATTGCCACCACCTGTCA
GCTCCTTTCCGGGACTTTCGCTTTCCCCCTCCCTATTGCCACGGCGGAACTCATCGCCGCCTGCCTTGCC
CGCTGCTGGACAGGGGCTCGGCTGTTGGGCACTGACAATTCCGTGGTGTTGTCGGGGAAATCATCGTCCT
TTCCTTGGCTGCTCGCCTGTGTTGCCACCTGGATTCTGCGCGGGACGTCCTTCTGCTACGTCCCTTCGGC
CCTCAATCCAGCGGACCTTCCTTCCCGGCCTGCTGCCGGCTCTGCGGCCTCTTCCGCGTCTTCGCCTTCG
CCCTCAGACGAGTCGGATCTCCCTTTGGGCCGCCTCCCCGCATCGATACCGTCGACCTCGATCGAGACCT
AGAAAAACATGGAGCAATCACAAGTAGCAATACAGCAGCTACCAATGCTGATTGTGCCTGGCTAGAAGCA
CAAGAGGAGGAGGAGGTGGGTTTTCCAGTCACACCTCAGGTACCTTTAAGACCAATGACTTACAAGGCAG
CTGTAGATCTTAGCCACTTTTTAAAAGAAAAGGGGGGACTGGAAGGGCTAATTCACTCCCAACGAAGACA
AGATATCCTTGATCTGTGGATCTACCACACACAAGGCTACTTCCCTGATTGGCAGAACTACACACCAGGG
CCAGGGATCAGATATCCACTGACCTTTGGATGGTGCTACAAGCTAGTACCAGTTGAGCAAGAGAAGGTAG
AAGAAGCCAATGAAGGAGAGAACACCCGCTTGTTACACCCTGTGAGCCTGCATGGGATGGATGACCCGGA
GAGAGAAGTATTAGAGTGGAGGTTTGACAGCCGCCTAGCATTTCATCACATGGCCCGAGAGCTGCATCCG
GACTGTACTGGGTCTCTCTGGTTAGACCAGATCTGAGCCTGGGAGCTCTCTGGCTAACTAGGGAACCCAC
TGCTTAAGCCTCAATAAAGCTTGCCTTGAGTGCTTCAAGTAGTGTGTGCCCGTCTGTTGTGTGACTCTGG
TAACTAGAGATCCCTCAGACCCTTTTAGTCAGTGTGGAAAATCTCTAGCAGCATGTGAGCAAAAGGCCAG
CAAAAGGCCAGGAACCGTAAAAAGGCCGCGTTGCTGGCGTTTTTCCATAGGCTCCGCCCCCCTGACGAGC
ATCACAAAAATCGACGCTCAAGTCAGAGGTGGCGAAACCCGACAGGACTATAAAGATACCAGGCGTTTCC
CCCTGGAAGCTCCCTCGTGCGCTCTCCTGTTCCGACCCTGCCGCTTACCGGATACCTGTCCGCCTTTCTC
CCTTCGGGAAGCGTGGCGCTTTCTCATAGCTCACGCTGTAGGTATCTCAGTTCGGTGTAGGTCGTTCGCT
CCAAGCTGGGCTGTGTGCACGAACCCCCCGTTCAGCCCGACCGCTGCGCCTTATCCGGTAACTATCGTCT
TGAGTCCAACCCGGTAAGACACGACTTATCGCCACTGGCAGCAGCCACTGGTAACAGGATTAGCAGAGCG
AGGTATGTAGGCGGTGCTACAGAGTTCTTGAAGTGGTGGCCTAACTACGGCTACACTAGAAGAACAGTAT
TTGGTATCTGCGCTCTGCTGAAGCCAGTTACCTTCGGAAAAAGAGTTGGTAGCTCTTGATCCGGCAAACA
AACCACCGCTGGTAGCGGTGGTTTTTTTGTTTGCAAGCAGCAGATTACGCGCAGAAAAAAAGGATCTCAA
GAAGATCCTTTGATCTTTTCTACGGGGTCTGACGCTCAGTGGAACGAAAACTCACGTTAAGGGATTTTGG
TCATGAGATTATCAAAAAGGATCTTCACCTAGATCCTTTTAAATTAAAAATGAAGTTTTAAATCAATCTA
AAGTATATATGAGTAAACTTGGTCTGACAGTTACCAATGCTTAATCAGTGAGGCACCTATCTCAGCGATC
TGTCTATTTCGTTCATCCATAGTTGCCTGACTCCCCGTCGTGTAGATAACTACGATACGGGAGGGCTTAC
CATCTGGCCCCAGTGCTGCAATGATACCGCGAGACCCACGCTCACCGGCTCCAGATTTATCAGCAATAAA
CCAGCCAGCCGGAAGGGCCGAGCGCAGAAGTGGTCCTGCAACTTTATCCGCCTCCATCCAGTCTATTAAT
TGTTGCCGGGAAGCTAGAGTAAGTAGTTCGCCAGTTAATAGTTTGCGCAACGTTGTTGCCATTGCTACAG
GCATCGTGGTGTCACGCTCGTCGTTTGGTATGGCTTCATTCAGCTCCGGTTCCCAACGATCAAGGCGAGT
TACATGATCCCCCATGTTGTGCAAAAAAGCGGTTAGCTCCTTCGGTCCTCCGATCGTTGTCAGAAGTAAG
TTGGCCGCAGTGTTATCACTCATGGTTATGGCAGCACTGCATAATTCTCTTACTGTCATGCCATCCGTAA
GATGCTTTTCTGTGACTGGTGAGTACTCAACCAAGTCATTCTGAGAATAGTGTATGCGGCGACCGAGTTG
CTCTTGCCCGGCGTCAATACGGGATAATACCGCGCCACATAGCAGAACTTTAAAAGTGCTCATCATTGGA
AAACGTTCTTCGGGGCGAAAACTCTCAAGGATCTTACCGCTGTTGAGATCCAGTTCGATGTAACCCACTC
GTGCACCCAACTGATCTTCAGCATCTTTTACTTTCACCAGCGTTTCTGGGTGAGCAAAAACAGGAAGGCA
AAATGCCGCAAAAAAGGGAATAAGGGCGACACGGAAATGTTGAATACTCATACTCTTCCTTTTTCAATAT
TATTGAAGCATTTATCAGGGTTATTGTCTCATGAGCGGATACATATTTGAATGTATTTAGAAAAATAAAC
AAATAGGGGTTCCGCGCACATTTCCCCGAAAAGTGCCACCTGAC
Features (pLannotate 1.2.2; 26 found; start..end, strand, type, name):
     31..83      -  misc_feature   bom (fragment): basis of mobility region from pBR322
    238..617     +  enhancer       CMV enhancer: human cytomegalovirus immediate early enhancer
    618..817     +  promoter       CMV promoter: human cytomegalovirus (CMV) immediate early promoter
    835..1015    +  LTR            5' LTR (truncated): truncated 5' long terminal repeat (LTR) from HIV-1
   1062..1187    +  misc_feature   HIV-1 Ψ: packaging signal of human immunodeficiency virus type 1
   1171..1509    +  CDS            HIV-1 gag (fragment): gag protein from human immunodeficiency virus 1; gag
   1684..1917    +  misc_feature   RRE: The Rev response element (RRE) of HIV-1 allows for Rev-dependent mRNA export from the nucleus to the cytoplasm.
   2294..2394    +  CDS            Rev (fragment): human immunodeficiency virus 1 (HIV-1) Rev protein; rev; enhances nuclear export of unspliced and incompletely spliced viral mRNAs
   2444..2561    +  misc_feature   cPPT/CTS: central polypurine tract and central termination sequence of HIV-1
   2616..2928    +  promoter       U6 promoter: RNA polymerase III promoter for mouse U6 snRNA (Das et al., 1988)
   2941..2968    -  misc_feature   MCS (fragment): pBluescript multiple cloning site
   3003..3036    +  protein_bind   loxP: Cre-mediated recombination occurs in the 8-bp core sequence (GCATACAT). Cre recombinase
   3152..3455    +  enhancer       CMV enhancer: human cytomegalovirus immediate early enhancer
   3456..3659    +  promoter       CMV promoter: human cytomegalovirus (CMV) immediate early promoter
   3705..4436    +  CDS            TagRFP-T: TagRFP-T is a basic (constitutively fluorescent) red fluorescent protein published in 2008, derived from Entacmaea quadricolor. It has low acid sensitivity.
   4437..4468    +  misc_feature   MCS (fragment): multiple cloning site
   4512..4841    +  CDS            sspB (fragment): SSPB_HAEIN - Experimental evidence at protein level: Swiss-Prot protein existence level 1. Also stimulates degradation of the N-terminus of RseA (residues 1-108, alone or in complex with sigma-E) by ClpX-ClpP in a non-ssrA-mediated fashion. From Haemophilus influenzae (strain ATCC 51907 / DSM 11121 / KW20 / Rd).
   4896..4929    +  protein_bind   loxP: Cre-mediated recombination occurs in the 8-bp core sequence (GCATACAT). Cre recombinase
   4962..4985    +  misc_feature   MCS (fragment): pBluescript multiple cloning site
   4985..5571    +  misc_feature   WPRE: woodchuck hepatitis virus posttranscriptional regulatory element
   5572..5591    +  misc_feature   MCS (fragment): pBluescript multiple cloning site
   5593..6093    +  CDS            nef (fragment): NEF_HV1LA - Experimental evidence at protein level: Swiss-Prot protein existence level 1. Extracellular Nef protein targets CD4(+) T-lymphocytes for apoptosis by interacting with CXCR4 surface receptors. From Human immunodeficiency virus type 1 group M subtype B (isolate Lai) (HIV-1).
   6100..6280    +  LTR            5' LTR (truncated): truncated 5' long terminal repeat (LTR) from HIV-1
   6342..6930    -  rep_origin     ori: high-copy-number ColE1/pMB1/pBR322/pUC origin of replication
   7101..7961    -  CDS            AmpR: β-lactamase; bla; confers resistance to ampicillin, carbenicillin, and related antibiotics
   7962..8066    -  promoter       AmpR promoter: bla
