[The description below was written by a language model from this plasmid's Addgene catalogue record and pLannotate feature annotations shown in this document.]
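Description:
pLL7.0: tgRFPt-SSPB WT is an 8.1 kb HIV-1-based lentiviral transfer plasmid built on the pLentiLox7.0 backbone for mammalian expression of a red fluorescent SspB fusion, which the record also calls tgRFPt-Nano. It is propagated in E. coli as a high-copy plasmid through a ColE1/pUC-type origin and selected with ampicillin via the β-lactamase gene. An upstream CMV enhancer/promoter fused to a truncated 5' LTR drives transcription of the viral genome. This is followed by the Ψ packaging signal with a gag fragment, the Rev response element for nuclear export of the unspliced RNA, and the cPPT/CTS element. A WPRE sits downstream of the payload to boost transcript expression, ahead of a nef fragment and a second truncated LTR.

The backbone carries a mouse U6 Pol III promoter followed by a short cloning-site remnant; no hairpin insert is annotated or described. Downstream, a pair of same-orientation loxP sites flanks the whole expression cassette, so Cre recombinase would be expected to excise it. That cassette consists of an internal CMV enhancer/promoter driving TagRFP-T joined at its C-terminus, through a short linker derived from a multiple cloning site, to an SspB fragment that the annotation matches to the Haemophilus influenzae protein. The 1,143 bp insert is listed as synthetic and was cloned between AgeI and BamHI. Although named "WT", this SspB carries Y11K and A15E substitutions, which the depositor notes disrupt its natural dimerization. The associated publication describes the improved light-induced dimer (iLID) system, where SspB serves as the binding partner. This construct therefore provides a fluorescently trackable component for light-controlled recruitment and localization of signaling proteins in mammalian cells, delivered by transfection or lentiviral transduction.
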