Addgene plasmid #60415: pLL7.0: tgRFPt-SSPB WT
Purpose: Mammalian Expression of tgRFPt-Nano
Depositing lab: Brian Kuhlman. Depositing organization: University of North Carolina at Chapel Hill. Publication: Engineering an improved light-induced dimer (iLID) for controlling the localization and activity of signaling proteins. Guntas G, Hallett RA, Zimmerman SP, Williams T, Yumerefendi H, Bear JE, Kuhlman B. Proc Natl Acad Sci U S A. 2015 Jan 6;112(1):112-7. doi: 10.1073/pnas.1417910112. Epub 2014 Dec 22. PubMed 25535392.
Backbone
  Vector backbone: pLentiLox7.0
  Vector type: Mammalian Expression, Lentiviral, Cre/Lox
Growth in bacteria
  Bacterial resistance: Ampicillin, 100 μg/mL
  Growth temperature: 37°C
  Growth strain: DH5alpha
  Copy number: High Copy
Gene/Insert
  Gene/Insert name: tgRFPt-SSPB
  Species: Synthetic
  Insert size (bp): 1143
  Mutation: Y11K and A15E
  Promoter: CMV
  Tag / fusion protein: TagRFPt (N terminal on insert)
  Cloning method: Restriction Enzyme; 5′ cloning site AgeI (not destroyed); 3′ cloning site BamHI (not destroyed)
  Sequencing primers: 5′ None; 3′ CAGCAACCAGGATTTATACAAGG
Terms and licenses: Academic/Nonprofit Terms; Industry Terms: Not Available to Industry
Depositor comments: The SspB used in this construct contains two amino acid mutations that disrupt the natural dimerization of SspB. These mutations are Y11K and A15E (residue numbering from pdb code 1ou9). Here is the sequence around the mutated residues with the sites of mutation in parentheses: SSPKRP(K)LLR(E)YYDWLVDNS
How to cite: pLL7.0: tgRFPt-SSPB WT was a gift from Brian Kuhlman (Addgene plasmid # 60415 ; http://n2t.net/addgene:60415 ; RRID:Addgene_60415)
