>Addgene plasmid #60415 | pLL7.0: tgRFPt-SSPB WT | addgene partial sequence | sequence record 102901 | Futet-R 5'-CAAAGGCATTAAAGCAGCGT-3'
TTAGAATACCAGTCAATCTTTCACAAATTTTGTAATCCAGAGGTTGATTATCGATAAGCTTGATATCGAA
TTGTACCTAGTGGAACCGGAACCCTTAAACATGTATAACTTCGTATAATGTATGCTATACGAAGTTATTA
GGTCCCTCGACGAATTGCCTGCAGGTTATCTTGATCCGGTGGATCCTTAACCAATATTCAGCTCGTCATA
GATTTCTTCTGGTTCGAACATCACACCATCGCCGTTCTCGCGAGCGTAAATGGCCAGAGCGGCACCCATC
GGGATATACAGTTCACGAGACACGCCCTTAAAGCGGGCGTTGAACTGGATAAAATCATTTGTCAGTTGCA
GGTTGCCGGTCGCACTTGCAGACAGATTCAGCACGATCTGACCGTCTTTCACATACTCCACGGGCACGTT
CACGCCCAGGTATGTGGCATCCACCACCAGATATGGGGTAAAGCTGTTATCAACCAGCCAATCGTAATAT
TCACGCAGCAGCTTAGGGCGTTTCGGGGAGCTGAATTCCTGCAGGGTCAGGCCGCTCAGATCAATGCCGA
ATTCGTTCGAAGCTTGAGCTCGAGATCTGAGTCCGGACTTGTACAGCTCGTCCATGCCATTAAGTTTGTG
CCCCAGTTTGCTAGGGAGGTCGCAGTATCTGGCCACAGCCACCTCGTGCTGCTCGACGTAGGTCTCTTTG
TCGGCCTCCTTGATTCTTTCCAGTCTGTGGTCCACATAGTAGACGCCGGGCATCTTGAGGTTCTTAGCGG
GTTTCTTGGATCTGTATGTGGTCTTGAAGTTGC
